>Addgene plasmid #75458 | pZE27GFP5 | depositor full sequence | sequence record 147355 | pZE27GFP5 sequence 2988 bps
CTCGAGTGGTGCAAAACCTTTCGCGGTATGGCATGATAGCGCCCGGAAGAGAGTCAATTCAGGGAATTCA
TTAAAGAGGACAAAGGTACCATGCGTAAAGGAGAAGAACTTTTCACTGGAGTTGTCCCAATTCTTGTTGA
ATTAGATGGTGATGTTAATGGGCACAAATTTTCTGTCAGTGGAGAGGGTGAAGGTGATGCAACATACGGA
AAACTTACCCTTAAATTTATTTGCACTACTGGAAAACTACCTGTTCCATGGCCAACACTTGTCACTACTT
TCGGTTATGGTGTTCAATGCTTTGCGAGATACCCAGATCATATGAAACAGCATGACTTTTTCAAGAGTGC
CATGCCCGAAGGTTATGTACAGGAAAGAACTATATTTTTCAAAGATGACGGGAACTACAAGACACGTGCT
GAAGTCAAGTTTGAAGGTGATACCCTTGTTAATAGAATCGAGTTAAAAGGTATTGATTTTAAAGAAGATG
GAAACATTCTTGGACACAAATTGGAATACAACTATAACTCACACAATGTATACATCATGGCAGACAAACA
AAAGAATGGAATCAAAGTTAACTTCAAAATTAGACACAACATTGAAGATGGAAGCGTTCAACTAGCAGAC
CATTATCAACAAAATACTCCAATTGGCGATGGCCCTGTCCTTTTACCAGACAACCATTACCTGTCCACAC
AATCTGCCCTTTCGAAAGATCCCAACGAAAAGAGAGACCACATGGTCCTTCTTGAGTTTGTAACAGCTGC
TGGGATTACACATGGCATGGATGAACTATACAAAGCGGCGAACAAAAACGAAGAAAACACCAACGAAGTG
CCGACCTTTATGCTGAACGCGGGCCAGGCGAACAGAGCGCGCCAGTAATAAGCTTGATGGGGGATCCCAT
GGTACGCGTGCTAGAGGCATCAAATAAAACGAAAGGCTCAGTCGAAAGACTGGGCCTTTCGTTTTATCTG
TTGTTTGTCGGTGAACGCTCTCCTGAGTAGGACAAATCCGCCGCCCTAGACCTAGGGCGTTCGGCTGCGG
CGAGCGGTATCAGCTCACTCAAAGGCGGTAATACGGTTATCCACAGAATCAGGGGATAACGCAGGAAAGA
ACATGTGAGCAAAAGGCCAGCAAAAGGCCAGGAACCGTAAAAAGGCCGCGTTGCTGGCGTTTTTCCATAG
GCTCCGCCCCCCTGACGAGCATCACAAAAATCGACGCTCAAGTCAGAGGTGGCGAAACCCGACAGGACTA
TAAAGATACCAGGCGTTTCCCCCTGGAAGCTCCCTCGTGCGCTCTCCTGTTCCGACCCTGCCGCTTACCG
GATACCTGTCCGCCTTTCTCCCTTCGGGAAGCGTGGCGCTTTCTCATAGCTCACGCTGTAGGTATCTCAG
TTCGGTGTAGGTCGTTCGCTCCAAGCTGGGCTGTGTGCACGAACCCCCCGTTCAGCCCGACCGCTGCGCC
TTATCCGGTAACTATCGTCTTGAGTCCAACCCGGTAAGACACGACTTATCGCCACTGGCAGCAGCCACTG
GTAACAGGATTAGCAGAGCGAGGTATGTAGGCGGTGCTACAGAGTTCTTGAAGTGGTGGCCTAACTACGG
CTACACTAGAAGGACAGTATTTGGTATCTGCGCTCTGCTGAAGCCAGTTACCTTCGGAAAAAGAGTTGGT
AGCTCTTGATCCGGCAAACAAACCACCGCTGGTAGCGGTGGTTTTTTTGTTTGCAAGCAGCAGATTACGC
GCAGAAAAAAAGGATCTCAAGAAGATCCTTTGATCTTTTCTACGGGGTCTGACGCTCAGTGGAACGAAAA
CTCACGTTAAGGGATTTTGGTCATGACTAGTGCTTGGATTCTCACCAATAAAAAACGCCCGGCGGCAACC
GAGCGTTCTGAACAAATCCAGATGGAGTTCTGAGGTCATTACTGGATCTATCAACAGGAGTCCAAGCGAG
CTCTCGAACCCCAGAGTCCCGCTCAGAAGAACTCGTCAAGAAGGCGATAGAAGGCGATGCGCTGCGAATC
GGGAGCGGCGATACCGTAAAGCACGAGGAAGCGGTCAGCCCATTCGCCGCCAAGCTCTTCAGCAATATCA
CGGGTAGCCAACGCTATGTCCTGATAGCGGTCCGCCACACCCAGCCGGCCACAGTCGATGAATCCAGAAA
AGCGGCCATTTTCCACCATGATATTCGGCAAGCAGGCATCGCCATGGGTCACGACGAGATCCTCGCCGTC
GGGCATGCGCGCCTTGAGCCTGGCGAACAGTTCGGCTGGCGCGAGCCCCTGATGCTCTTCGTCCAGATCA
TCCTGATCGACAAGACCGGCTTCCATCCGAGTACGTGCTCGCTCGATGCGATGTTTCGCTTGGTGGTCGA
ATGGGCAGGTAGCCGGATCAAGCGTATGCAGCCGCCGCATTGCATCAGCCATGATGGATACTTTCTCGGC
AGGAGCAAGGTGAGATGACAGGAGATCCTGCCCCGGCACTTCGCCCAATAGCAGCCAGTCCCTTCCCGCT
TCAGTGACAACGTCGAGCACAGCTGCGCAAGGAACGCCCGTCGTGGCCAGCCACGATAGCCGCGCTGCCT
CGTCCTGCAGTTCATTCAGGGCACCGGACAGGTCGGTCTTGACAAAAAGAACCGGGCGCCCCTGCGCTGA
CAGCCGGAACACGGCGGCATCAGAGCAGCCGATTGTCTGTTGTGCCCAGTCATAGCCGAATAGCCTCTCC
ACCCAAGCGGCCGGAGAACCTGCGTGCAATCCATCTTGTTCAATCATGCGAAACGATCCTCATCCTGTCT
CTTGATCAGATCTTGATCCCCTGCGCCATCAGATCCTTGGCGGCAAGAAAGCCATCCAGTTTACTTTGCA
GGGCTTCCCAACCTTACCAGAGGGCGCCCCAGCTGGCAATTCCGACGTCTAAGAAACCATTATTATCATG
ACATTAACCTATAAAAATAGGCGTATCACGAGGCCCTTTCGTCTTCAC
Features (pLannotate 1.2.2; 7 found; start..end, strand, type, name):
      2..64      +  promoter       lacIq promoter (fragment): lacI (mutant); In the lacIq allele, a single base change in the promoter boosts expression of the lacI gene about 10-fold.
     91..804     +  CDS            hfriFP: hfriFP is a fluorescent protein published in 2013, derived from Herbaspirillum frisingense.
    931..1017    +  terminator     rrnB T1 terminator: Escherichia coli rrnB; transcription terminator T1 from the E. coli rrnB gene
   1182..1770    -  rep_origin     ori: high-copy-number ColE1/pMB1/pBR322/pUC origin of replication
   1858..1952    -  terminator     lambda t0 terminator: transcription terminator from phage lambda
   1986..2777    -  CDS            neo: KKA2_KLEPN - Also known as kan, nptII. Experimental evidence at protein level: Swiss-Prot protein existence level 1. Resistance to kanamycin, neomycin, paromomycin, ribostamycin, butirosin and gentamicin B. From Klebsiella pneumoniae.
   2809..2928    -  CDS            tnpA (fragment): TN5P_ECOLX - Also known as tnp. Experimental evidence at protein level: Swiss-Prot protein existence level 1. Mediates transposition of transposon Tn5 by a 'cut and paste' mechanism. First, the monomeric transposase binds the 19 bp inverted DNA repeats flanking the transposon. Then, dimerization of the DNA- bound transposase creates a synaptic DNA complex. After nicking of the first DNA strand, excision of the transposon proceeds through a series of intermediates. The transposase then mediates the insertion of the transposon at a new site by strand transfer. The activity of the wild- type tran
