[The description below was written by a language model from this plasmid's Addgene catalogue record and pLannotate feature annotations shown in this document.]
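Description:
pZE27GFP5 is a small (about 3 kb) bacterial expression plasmid built on the pZE21 backbone, in which the original pLtetO promoter has been replaced with the placIq promoter. It replicates in E. coli from a high-copy ColE1/pMB1-type origin and is selected with kanamycin through the neo (nptII) aminoglycoside phosphotransferase gene. A short annotated fragment of Tn5 transposase next to this marker is most likely residual sequence carried along with the Tn5-derived resistance cassette rather than a functional element.

The payload is gfp-pdt#5, a GFP reading frame fused to a protein degradation tag variant ("pdt" number 5), cloned between retained KpnI and HindIII sites. It is driven by the lacIq promoter, a mutant lacI promoter whose single base change raises its output roughly tenfold, giving the constitutive, inducer-independent expression stated as the purpose of the plasmid. The rrnB T1 terminator closes the expression unit, and a lambda t0 terminator lies downstream of the kanamycin gene, so the modules are transcriptionally insulated from one another and from the origin. The automated annotation labels the roughly 700 bp reporter reading frame as a different fluorescent protein (hfriFP). This appears to be a similarity-based call, whereas the catalogue entry identifies the insert as GFP. The degradation tag is not annotated separately, and the record gives no details of its sequence or the protease that recognises it.

The associated work concerns tunable protein degradation in bacteria, so this plasmid probably provides a steadily produced fluorescent substrate for following tag-dependent degradation. It appears to be one of a numbered series of tag variants.
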