Addgene plasmid #75458: pZE27GFP5
Purpose: Plasmid for constitutive expression of gfp-pdt5
Depositing lab: James Collins. Depositing organization: Boston University Medical Campus. Publication: Tunable protein degradation in bacteria. Cameron DE, Collins JJ. Nat Biotechnol. 2014 Dec;32(12):1276-81. doi: 10.1038/nbt.3053. Epub 2014 Nov 17. PubMed 25402616.
Backbone
  Vector backbone: pZE21
  Modifications to backbone: replace pLtetO promoter with placIq promoter
  Vector type: Bacterial Expression
Growth in bacteria
  Bacterial resistance: Kanamycin, 50 μg/mL
  Growth temperature: 37°C
  Growth strain: DH5alpha
  Copy number: High Copy
Gene/Insert
  Gene/Insert name: gfp-pdt#5
  Species: E. coli
  Promoter: placIq promoter
  Cloning method: Restriction Enzyme; 5′ cloning site KpnI (not destroyed); 3′ cloning site HindIII (not destroyed)
  Sequencing primers: 5′ TGGTGCAAAACCTTTCGCGG
Terms and licenses: Academic/Nonprofit Terms; Industry Terms: Not Available to Industry
How to cite: pZE27GFP5 was a gift from James Collins (Addgene plasmid # 75458 ; http://n2t.net/addgene:75458 ; RRID:Addgene_75458)
