>Addgene plasmid #75458 | pZE27GFP5 | addgene partial sequence | sequence record 146592 | Neo-R 5'-GCCCAGTCATAGCCGAATAG-3'
ATCATGCGAAACGATCCTCATCCTGTCTCTTGATCAGATCTTGATCCCCTGCGCCATCAGATCCTTGGCG
GCAAGAAAGCCATCCAGTTTACTTTGCAGGGCTTCCCAACCTTACCAGAGGGCGCCCCAGCTGGCAATTC
CGACGTCTAAGAAACCATTATTATCATGACATTAACCTATAAAAATAGGCGTATCACGAGGCCCTTTCGT
CTTCACCTCGAGTGGTGCAAAACCTTTCGCGGTATGGCATGATAGCGCCCGGAAGAGAGTCAATTCAGGG
AATTCATTAAAGAGGACAAAGGTACCATGCGTAAAGGAGAAGAACTTTTCACTGGAGTTGTCCCAATTCT
TGTTGAATTAGATGGTGATGTTAATGGGCACAAATTTTCTGTCAGTGGAGAGGGTGAAGGTGATGCAACA
TACGGAAAACTTACCCTTAAATTTATTTGCACTACTGGAAAACTACCTGTTCCATGGCCAACACTTGTCA
CTACTTTCGGTTATGGTGTTCAATGCTTTGCGAGATACCCAGATCATATGAAACAGCATGACTTTTTCAA
GAGTGCCATGCCCGAAGGTTATGTACAGGAAAGAACTATATTTTTCAAAGATGACGGGAACTACAAGACA
CGTGCTGAAGTCAAGTTTGAAGGTGATACCCTTG
