>Addgene plasmid #75458 | pZE27GFP5 | addgene partial sequence | sequence record 147354 | pBR322ori-F 5'-GGGAAACGCCTGGTATCTTT-3'
TGAGCGTCGATTTTTGTGATGCTCGTCAGGGGGGCGGAGCCTATGGAAAAACGCCAGCAACGCGGCCTTT
TTACGGTTCCTGGCCTTTTGCTGGCCTTTTGCTCACATGTTCTTTCCTGCGTTATCCCCTGATTCTGTGG
ATAACCGTATTACCGCCTTTGAGTGAGCTGATACCGCTCGCCGCAGCCGAACGCCCTAGGTCTAGGGCGG
CGGATTTGTCCTACTCAGGAGAGCGTTCACCGACAAACAACAGATAAAACGAAAGGCCCAGTCTTTCGAC
TGAGCCTTTCGTTTTATTTGATGCCTCTAGCACGCGTACCATGGGATCCCCCATCAAGCTTATTACTGGC
GCGCTCTGTTCGCCTGGCCCGCGTTCAGCATAAAGGTCGGCACTTCGTTGGTGTTTTCTTCGTTTTTGTT
CGCCGCTTTGTATAGTTCATCCATGCCATGTGTAATCCCAGCAGCTGTTAC
